Addgene plasmid #124973: AV5-siRNA-dsRed
Purpose: (Empty Backbone) siRNA
Depositing lab: Kazuhiro Oka. Depositing organization: Baylor College of Medicine.
Backbone
  Vector backbone: AV5-siRNA-GFP
  Vector type: AAV
Growth in bacteria
  Bacterial resistance: Ampicillin, 100 μg/mL
  Growth temperature: 37°C
  Growth strain: NEB Stable
  Copy number: High Copy
Gene/Insert
  Gene/Insert name: None
Terms and licenses: Academic/Nonprofit Terms; Industry Terms: Not Available to Industry
Depositor comments: derivative of pLL3.7
How to cite: AV5-siRNA-dsRed was a gift from Kazuhiro Oka (Addgene plasmid # 124973 ; http://n2t.net/addgene:124973 ; RRID:Addgene_124973)
