[The description below was written by a language model from this plasmid's Addgene catalogue record and pLannotate feature annotations shown in this document.]
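Description:
AV5-siRNA-dsRed is an empty AAV transfer plasmid for delivering short hairpin/siRNA expression cassettes together with a red fluorescent marker. It was built on the AV5-siRNA-GFP backbone, and the depositor notes that it derives from pLL3.7, a lentiviral shRNA vector, whose U6–cloning site–loxP–CMV reporter layout is recognisable here. The bacterial portion carries a high-copy ColE1/pUC-type origin and the β-lactamase gene for ampicillin selection, along with an f1 origin and remnants of a standard cloning vector (lacZα and lacI fragments, lac promoter/operator, and flanking T7 and SP6 promoters). The listed growth strain is recombination-deficient, consistent with the need to keep the inverted terminal repeats intact.

Between the AAV2 ITRs, which supply the signals for replication and packaging of the genome into AAV particles, lie two expression units. A mouse U6 RNA polymerase III promoter is followed by a short multiple cloning site fragment where a hairpin-encoding oligonucleotide would be inserted; no insert is present. A single annotated loxP site follows. Downstream, the CMV enhancer and promoter drive DsRed-Express, a rapidly maturing tetrameric red fluorescent protein, with a WPRE to enhance transcript expression and a human growth hormone polyadenylation signal. The reporter marks transduced cells so that knockdown effects can be attributed to them.

Two sequence records are provided, of 6,601 nt (depositor) and 6,576 nt (sequencing result). They show the same feature order from different start points. In the sequencing result, however, the ITR upstream of U6 is annotated as two shorter fragments, which may reflect the difficulty of sequencing ITRs or a partial deletion. The record does not specify what the "5" in the name denotes or an intended capsid serotype.
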