Features (pLannotate 1.2.2; 22 found; start..end, strand, type, name):
     69..198     -  repeat_region  AAV2 ITR (fragment): inverted terminal repeat of adeno-associated virus serotype 2 inverted
    426..739     +  promoter       U6 promoter: RNA polymerase III promoter for mouse U6 snRNA (Das et al., 1988)
    752..779     -  misc_feature   MCS (fragment): pBluescript multiple cloning site
    814..847     +  protein_bind   loxP: Cre-mediated recombination occurs in the 8-bp core sequence (GCATACAT). Cre recombinase
    963..1266    +  enhancer       CMV enhancer: human cytomegalovirus immediate early enhancer
   1267..1470    +  promoter       CMV promoter: human cytomegalovirus (CMV) immediate early promoter
   1515..2192    +  CDS            DsRed-Express: rapidly maturing tetrameric variant of DsRed fluorescent protein (Bevis and Glick, 2002) mammalian codon-optimized
   2206..2794    +  misc_feature   WPRE: woodchuck hepatitis virus posttranscriptional regulatory element
   2802..3424    +  polyA_signal   hGH poly(A) signal: human growth hormone polyadenylation signal
   3524..3651    +  repeat_region  AAV2 ITR (fragment): inverted terminal repeat of adeno-associated virus serotype 2 inverted
   3726..3744    -  promoter       SP6 promoter: promoter for bacteriophage SP6 RNA polymerase
   3786..3802    -  protein_bind   lac operator: The lac repressor binds to the lac operator to inhibit transcription in E. coli. This inhibition can be relieved by adding lactose or isopropyl-β-D-thiogalactopyranoside (IPTG). lac repressor encoded by lacI
   3810..3840    -  promoter       lac promoter: promoter for the E. coli lac operon
   3855..3876    -  protein_bind   CAP binding site: CAP binding activates transcription in the presence of cAMP. E. coli catabolite activator protein
   3889..3981    -  CDS            lacI (fragment): lac repressor; lacI; The lac repressor binds to the lac operator to inhibit transcription in E. coli. This inhibition can be relieved by adding lactose or isopropyl-β-D-thiogalactopyranoside (IPTG).
   4164..4752    -  rep_origin     ori: high-copy-number ColE1/pMB1/pBR322/pUC origin of replication
   4923..5783    -  CDS            AmpR: β-lactamase; bla; confers resistance to ampicillin, carbenicillin, and related antibiotics
   5784..5888    -  promoter       AmpR promoter: bla
   5915..5965    +  misc_feature   bom (fragment): basis of mobility region from pBR322
   5993..6421    -  rep_origin     f1 ori (sequence partly withheld): f1 bacteriophage origin of replication; arrow indicates direction of (+) strand synthesis
   6425..6582    -  CDS            lacZα (fragment): LacZα fragment of β-galactosidase; lacZ fragment
   6585..2       +  promoter       T7 promoter (across the origin): promoter for bacteriophage T7 RNA polymerase
>Addgene plasmid #124973 | AV5-siRNA-dsRed | depositor full sequence | sequence record 238932 | AV5-siRNA-dsRed sequence 6601 bps
GGGCGAATTGGGCCCGGCGCGCCGACGTCGCATGCTCCTCTAGACTCGATCGAGGAATTCGGTACCCCCT
GCGCGCTCGCTCGCTCACTGAGGCCGCCCGGGCAAAGCCCGGGCGTCGGGCGACCTTTGGTCGCCCGGCC
TCAGTGAGCGAGCGAGCGCGCAGAGAGGGAGTGGCCAACTCCATCACTAGGGGTTCCTTGTAGTTAATGA
TTAACCCGCCATGCTACTTATCTACGTAGCCATGCTCTAGAGTGGAGTCGTGACGTGAATTACGTCATAG
GGTTAGGGAGGTCCTGTATTAGAGGTCACGTGAGTGTTTTGCGACATTTTGCGACACCATGTGGTCACGC
TGGGTATTTAAGCCCGAGTGAGCACGCAGGGTCTCCATACGCGCCGTCGACGAGCTCAGATCTCCCCGCT
CTAGAGATCCGACGCCGCCATCTCTAGGCCCGCGCCGGCCCCCTCGCACAGACTTGTGGGAGAAGCTCGG
CTACTCCCCTGCCCCGGTTAATTTGCATATAATATTTCCTAGTAACTATAGAGGCTTAATGTGCGATAAA
AGACAGATAATCTGTTCTTTTTAATACTAGCTACATTTTACATGATAGGCTTGGATTTCTATAAGAGATA
CAAATACTAAATTATTATTTTAAAAAACAGCACAAAAGGAAACTCACCCTAACTGTAAAGTAATTGTGTG
TTTTGAGACTATAAATATCCCTTGGAGAAAAGCCTTGTTAACGCGCGGTGACCCTCGAGGTCGACGGTAT
CGATAAGCTCGCTTCACGAGATTCCAGCAGGTCGAGGGACCTAATAACTTCGTATAGCATACATTATACG
AAGTTATATTAAGGGTTCCAAGCTTAAGCGGCCGCGTGGATAACCGTATTACCGCCATGCATTAGTTATT
AATAGTAATCAATTACGGGGTCATTAGTTCATAGCCCATATATGGAGTTCCGCGTTACATAACTTACGGT
AAATGGCCCGCCTGGCTGACCGCCCAACGACCCCCGCCCATTGACGTCAATAATGACGTATGTTCCCATA
GTAACGCCAATAGGGACTTTCCATTGACGTCAATGGGTGGAGTATTTACGGTAAACTGCCCACTTGGCAG
TACATCAAGTGTATCATATGCCAAGTACGCCCCCTATTGACGTCAATGACGGTAAATGGCCCGCCTGGCA
TTATGCCCAGTACATGACCTTATGGGACTTTCCTACTTGGCAGTACATCTACGTATTAGTCATCGCTATT
ACCATGGTGATGCGGTTTTGGCAGTACATCAATGGGCGTGGATAGCGGTTTGACTCACGGGGATTTCCAA
GTCTCCACCCCATTGACGTCAATGGGAGTTTGTTTTGGCACCAAAATCAACGGGACTTTCCAAAATGTCG
TAACAACTCCGCCCCATTGACGCAAATGGGCGGTAGGCGTGTACGGTGGGAGGTCTATATAAGCAGAGCT
GGTTTAGTGAACCGTCAGATCCGCTAGCGCTACCGGTCGCCACCATGGCCTCCTCCGAGGACGTCATCAA
GGAGTTCATGCGCTTCAAGGTGCGCATGGAGGGCTCCGTGAACGGCCACGAGTTCGAGATCGAGGGCGAG
GGCGAGGGCCGCCCCTACGAGGGCACCCAGACCGCCAAGCTGAAGGTGACCAAGGGCGGCCCCCTGCCCT
TCGCCTGGGACATCCTGTCCCCCCAGTTCCAGTACGGCTCCAAGGTGTACGTGAAGCACCCCGCCGACAT
CCCCGACTACAAGAAGCTGTCCTTCCCCGAGGGCTTCAAGTGGGAGCGCGTGATGAACTTCGAGGACGGC
GGCGTGGTGACCGTGACCCAGGACTCCTCCCTGCAGGACGGCTCCTTCATCTACAAGGTGAAGTTCATCG
GCGTGAACTTCCCCTCCGACGGCCCCGTAATGCAGAAGAAGACTATGGGCTGGGAGGCCTCCACCGAGCG
CCTGTACCCCCGCGACGGCGTGCTGAAGGGCGAGATCCACAAGGCCCTGAAGCTGAAGGACGGCGGCCAC
TACCTGGTGGAGTTCAAGTCCATCTACATGGCCAAGAAGCCCGTGCAGCTGCCCGGCTACTACTACGTGG
ACTCCAAGCTGGACATCACCTCCCACAACGAGGACTACACCATCGTGGAGCAGTACGAGCGCGCCGAGGG
CCGCCACCACCTGTTCCTGTAGGAATTCTATCGATAATCAACCTCTGGATTACAAAATTTGTGAAAGATT
GACTGGTATTCTTAACTATGTTGCTCCTTTTACGCTATGTGGATACGCTGCTTTAATGCCTTTGTATCAT
GCTATTGCTTCCCGTATGGCTTTCATTTTCTCCTCCTTGTATAAATCCTGGTTGCTGTCTCTTTATGAGG
AGTTGTGGCCCGTTGTCAGGCAACGTGGCGTGGTGTGCACTGTGTTTGCTGACGCAACCCCCACTGGTTG
GGGCATTGCCACCACCTGTCAGCTCCTTTCCGGGACTTTCGCTTTCCCCCTCCCTATTGCCACGGCGGAA
CTCATCGCCGCCTGCCTTGCCCGCTGCTGGACAGGGGCTCGGCTGTTGGGCACTGACAATTCCGTGGTGT
TGTCGGGGAAATCATCGTCCTTTCCTTGGCTGCTCGCCTGTGTTGCCACCTGGATTCTGCGCGGGACGTC
CTTCTGCTACGTCCCTTCGGCCCTCAATCCAGCGGACCTTCCTTCCCGCGGCCTGCTGCCGGCTCTGCGG
CCTCTTCCGCGTCTTCGCCTTCGCCCTCAGACGAGTCGGATCTCCCTTTGGGCCGCCTCCCCGCATCGAT
AGGGTGGCATCCCTGTGACCCCTCCCCAGTGCCTCTCCTGGCCCTGGAAGTTGCCACTCCAGTGCCCACC
AGCCTTGTCCTAATAAAATTAAGTTGCATCATTTTGTCTGACTAGGTGTCCTTCTATAATATTATGGGGT
GGAGGGGGGTGGTATGGAGCAAGGGGCAAGTTGGGAAGACAACCTGTAGGGCCTGCGGGGTCTATTGGGA
ACCAAGCTGGAGTGCAGTGGCACAATCTTGGCTCACTGCAATCTCCGCCTCCTGGGTTCAAGCGATTCTC
CTGCCTCAGCCTCCCGAGTTGTTGGGATTCCAGGCATGCATGACCAGGCTCAGCTAATTTTTGTTTTTTT
GGTAGAGACGGGGTTTCACCATATTGGCCAGGCTGGTCTCCAACTCCTAATCTCAGGTGATCTACCCACC
TTGGCCTCCCAAATTGCTGGGATTACAGGCGTGAACCACTGCTCCCTTCCCTGTCCTTCTGATTTTAAAA
TAACTATACCAGCAGGAGGACGTCCAGACACAGCATAGGCTACCTGGCCATGCCCAACCGGTGGGACATT
TGAGTTGCTTGCTTGGCACTGTCCTCTCATGCGTTGGGTCCACTCAGTAGATGCCTGTTGAATTGGGCTG
CAGACGCGTGTCTAGAGGAGCATGCGCGTCGGCGCGTCGCTCTAGAGCATGGCTACGTAGATAAGTAGCA
TGGCGGGTTAATCATTAACTACAAGGAACCCCTAGTGATGGAGTTGGCCACTCCCTCTCTGCGCGCTCGC
TCGCTCACTGAGGCCGGGCGACCAAAGGTCGCCCGACGCCCGGGCTTTGCCCGGGCGGCCTCAGTGAGCG
AGCGAGCGCGCCAGGGGTTCGAAATCGATAAGCTTGGATCGATCCGGAGAGCTCGTCGACGGCGCGCCAT
GCATAGCTTGAGTATTCTATAGTGTCACCTAAATAGCTTGGCGTAATCATGGTCATAGCTGTTTCCTGTG
TGAAATTGTTATCCGCTCACAATTCCACACAACATACGAGCCGGAAGCATAAAGTGTAAAGCCTGGGGTG
CCTAATGAGTGAGCTAACTCACATTAATTGCGTTGCGCTCACTGCCCGCTTTCCAGTCGGGAAACCTGTC
GTGCCAGCTGCATTAATGAATCGGCCAACGCGCGGGGAGAGGCGGTTTGCGTATTGGGCGCTCTTCCGCT
TCCTCGCTCACTGACTCGCTGCGCTCGGTCGTTCGGCTGCGGCGAGCGGTATCAGCTCACTCAAAGGCGG
TAATACGGTTATCCACAGAATCAGGGGATAACGCAGGAAAGAACATGTGAGCAAAAGGCCAGCAAAAGGC
CAGGAACCGTAAAAAGGCCGCGTTGCTGGCGTTTTTCCATAGGCTCCGCCCCCCTGACGAGCATCACAAA
AATCGACGCTCAAGTCAGAGGTGGCGAAACCCGACAGGACTATAAAGATACCAGGCGTTTCCCCCTGGAA
GCTCCCTCGTGCGCTCTCCTGTTCCGACCCTGCCGCTTACCGGATACCTGTCCGCCTTTCTCCCTTCGGG
AAGCGTGGCGCTTTCTCATAGCTCACGCTGTAGGTATCTCAGTTCGGTGTAGGTCGTTCGCTCCAAGCTG
GGCTGTGTGCACGAACCCCCCGTTCAGCCCGACCGCTGCGCCTTATCCGGTAACTATCGTCTTGAGTCCA
ACCCGGTAAGACACGACTTATCGCCACTGGCAGCAGCCACTGGTAACAGGATTAGCAGAGCGAGGTATGT
AGGCGGTGCTACAGAGTTCTTGAAGTGGTGGCCTAACTACGGCTACACTAGAAGAACAGTATTTGGTATC
TGCGCTCTGCTGAAGCCAGTTACCTTCGGAAAAAGAGTTGGTAGCTCTTGATCCGGCAAACAAACCACCG
CTGGTAGCGGTGGTTTTTTTGTTTGCAAGCAGCAGATTACGCGCAGAAAAAAAGGATCTCAAGAAGATCC
TTTGATCTTTTCTACGGGGTCTGACGCTCAGTGGAACGAAAACTCACGTTAAGGGATTTTGGTCATGAGA
TTATCAAAAAGGATCTTCACCTAGATCCTTTTAAATTAAAAATGAAGTTTTAAATCAATCTAAAGTATAT
ATGAGTAAACTTGGTCTGACAGTTACCAATGCTTAATCAGTGAGGCACCTATCTCAGCGATCTGTCTATT
TCGTTCATCCATAGTTGCCTGACTCCCCGTCGTGTAGATAACTACGATACGGGAGGGCTTACCATCTGGC
CCCAGTGCTGCAATGATACCGCGAGACCCACGCTCACCGGCTCCAGATTTATCAGCAATAAACCAGCCAG
CCGGAAGGGCCGAGCGCAGAAGTGGTCCTGCAACTTTATCCGCCTCCATCCAGTCTATTAATTGTTGCCG
GGAAGCTAGAGTAAGTAGTTCGCCAGTTAATAGTTTGCGCAACGTTGTTGCCATTGCTACAGGCATCGTG
GTGTCACGCTCGTCGTTTGGTATGGCTTCATTCAGCTCCGGTTCCCAACGATCAAGGCGAGTTACATGAT
CCCCCATGTTGTGCAAAAAAGCGGTTAGCTCCTTCGGTCCTCCGATCGTTGTCAGAAGTAAGTTGGCCGC
AGTGTTATCACTCATGGTTATGGCAGCACTGCATAATTCTCTTACTGTCATGCCATCCGTAAGATGCTTT
TCTGTGACTGGTGAGTACTCAACCAAGTCATTCTGAGAATAGTGTATGCGGCGACCGAGTTGCTCTTGCC
CGGCGTCAATACGGGATAATACCGCGCCACATAGCAGAACTTTAAAAGTGCTCATCATTGGAAAACGTTC
TTCGGGGCGAAAACTCTCAAGGATCTTACCGCTGTTGAGATCCAGTTCGATGTAACCCACTCGTGCACCC
AACTGATCTTCAGCATCTTTTACTTTCACCAGCGTTTCTGGGTGAGCAAAAACAGGAAGGCAAAATGCCG
CAAAAAAGGGAATAAGGGCGACACGGAAATGTTGAATACTCATACTCTTCCTTTTTCAATATTATTGAAG
CATTTATCAGGGTTATTGTCTCATGAGCGGATACATATTTGAATGTATTTAGAAAAATAAACAAATAGGG
GTTCCGCGCACATTTCCCCGAAAAGTGCCACCTGATGCGGTGTGAAATACCGCACAGATGCGTAAGGAGA
AAATACCGCATCAGGAAATTGTAAGCGTTAATATTTTGTTAAAATTCGCGTTAAATTTTTGTTAAATCAG
CTCATTTTTTAACCAATAGGCCGAAATCGGCAAAATCCCTTATAAATCAAAAGAATAGACCGAGATAGGG
T
[37 nt withheld, positions 6092-6128]
AAAGAACGTGGACTCCAACGTCAAAGG
[49 nt withheld, positions 6156-6204]
T
[91 nt withheld, positions 6206-6296]
G
[124 nt withheld, positions 6298-6421]
CCATTCGCCATTCAGGCTGCGCAACTGTTGGGAAGGGCGATCGGTGCGGGCCTCTTCGCTATTACGCCAG
CTGGCGAAAGGGGGATGTGCTGCAAGGCGATTAAGTTGGGTAACGCCAGGGTTTTCCCAGTCACGACGTT
GTAAAACGACGGCCAGTGAATTGTAATACGACTCACTATA
