Features (pLannotate 1.2.2; 23 found; start..end, strand, type, name):
    102..405     +  enhancer       CMV enhancer: human cytomegalovirus immediate early enhancer
    406..609     +  promoter       CMV promoter: human cytomegalovirus (CMV) immediate early promoter
    654..1331    +  CDS            DsRed-Express: rapidly maturing tetrameric variant of DsRed fluorescent protein (Bevis and Glick, 2002) mammalian codon-optimized
   1345..1933    +  misc_feature   WPRE: woodchuck hepatitis virus posttranscriptional regulatory element
   1941..2563    +  polyA_signal   hGH poly(A) signal: human growth hormone polyadenylation signal
   2660..2789    +  repeat_region  AAV2 ITR (fragment): inverted terminal repeat of adeno-associated virus serotype 2 inverted
   2860..2878    -  promoter       SP6 promoter: promoter for bacteriophage SP6 RNA polymerase
   2920..2936    -  protein_bind   lac operator: The lac repressor binds to the lac operator to inhibit transcription in E. coli. This inhibition can be relieved by adding lactose or isopropyl-β-D-thiogalactopyranoside (IPTG). lac repressor encoded by lacI
   2944..2974    -  promoter       lac promoter: promoter for the E. coli lac operon
   2989..3010    -  protein_bind   CAP binding site: CAP binding activates transcription in the presence of cAMP. E. coli catabolite activator protein
   3023..3115    -  CDS            lacI (fragment): lac repressor; lacI; The lac repressor binds to the lac operator to inhibit transcription in E. coli. This inhibition can be relieved by adding lactose or isopropyl-β-D-thiogalactopyranoside (IPTG).
   3298..3886    -  rep_origin     ori: high-copy-number ColE1/pMB1/pBR322/pUC origin of replication
   4057..4917    -  CDS            AmpR: β-lactamase; bla; confers resistance to ampicillin, carbenicillin, and related antibiotics
   4918..5022    -  promoter       AmpR promoter: bla
   5049..5099    +  misc_feature   bom (fragment): basis of mobility region from pBR322
   5127..5555    -  rep_origin     f1 ori (sequence partly withheld): f1 bacteriophage origin of replication; arrow indicates direction of (+) strand synthesis
   5559..5716    -  CDS            lacZα (fragment): LacZα fragment of β-galactosidase; lacZ fragment
   5719..5737    +  promoter       T7 promoter: promoter for bacteriophage T7 RNA polymerase
   5807..5834    +  repeat_region  AAV2 ITR (fragment): inverted terminal repeat of adeno-associated virus serotype 2 inverted
   5852..5914    -  repeat_region  AAV2 ITR (fragment): inverted terminal repeat of adeno-associated virus serotype 2 inverted
   6142..6454    +  promoter       U6 promoter: RNA polymerase III promoter for mouse U6 snRNA (Das et al., 1988)
   6467..6494    -  misc_feature   MCS (fragment): pBluescript multiple cloning site
   6529..6562    +  protein_bind   loxP: Cre-mediated recombination occurs in the 8-bp core sequence (GCATACAT). Cre recombinase
>Addgene plasmid #124973 | AV5-siRNA-dsRed | addgene full sequence | sequence record 243953 | Addgene NGS Result
GCTTAAGCGGCCGCGTGGATAACCGTATTACCGCCATGCATTAGTTATTAATAGTAATCAATTACGGGGT
CATTAGTTCATAGCCCATATATGGAGTTCCGCGTTACATAACTTACGGTAAATGGCCCGCCTGGCTGACC
GCCCAACGACCCCCGCCCATTGACGTCAATAATGACGTATGTTCCCATAGTAACGCCAATAGGGACTTTC
CATTGACGTCAATGGGTGGAGTATTTACGGTAAACTGCCCACTTGGCAGTACATCAAGTGTATCATATGC
CAAGTACGCCCCCTATTGACGTCAATGACGGTAAATGGCCCGCCTGGCATTATGCCCAGTACATGACCTT
ATGGGACTTTCCTACTTGGCAGTACATCTACGTATTAGTCATCGCTATTACCATGGTGATGCGGTTTTGG
CAGTACATCAATGGGCGTGGATAGCGGTTTGACTCACGGGGATTTCCAAGTCTCCACCCCATTGACGTCA
ATGGGAGTTTGTTTTGGCACCAAAATCAACGGGACTTTCCAAAATGTCGTAACAACTCCGCCCCATTGAC
GCAAATGGGCGGTAGGCGTGTACGGTGGGAGGTCTATATAAGCAGAGCTGGTTTAGTGAACCGTCAGATC
CGCTAGCGCTACCGGTCGCCACCATGGCCTCCTCCGAGGACGTCATCAAGGAGTTCATGCGCTTCAAGGT
GCGCATGGAGGGCTCCGTGAACGGCCACGAGTTCGAGATCGAGGGCGAGGGCGAGGGCCGCCCCTACGAG
GGCACCCAGACCGCCAAGCTGAAGGTGACCAAGGGCGGCCCCCTGCCCTTCGCCTGGGACATCCTGTCCC
CCCAGTTCCAGTACGGCTCCAAGGTGTACGTGAAGCACCCCGCCGACATCCCCGACTACAAGAAGCTGTC
CTTCCCCGAGGGCTTCAAGTGGGAGCGCGTGATGAACTTCGAGGACGGCGGCGTGGTGACCGTGACCCAG
GACTCCTCCCTGCAGGACGGCTCCTTCATCTACAAGGTGAAGTTCATCGGCGTGAACTTCCCCTCCGACG
GCCCCGTAATGCAGAAGAAGACTATGGGCTGGGAGGCCTCCACCGAGCGCCTGTACCCCCGCGACGGCGT
GCTGAAGGGCGAGATCCACAAGGCCCTGAAGCTGAAGGACGGCGGCCACTACCTGGTGGAGTTCAAGTCC
ATCTACATGGCCAAGAAGCCCGTGCAGCTGCCCGGCTACTACTACGTGGACTCCAAGCTGGACATCACCT
CCCACAACGAGGACTACACCATCGTGGAGCAGTACGAGCGCGCCGAGGGCCGCCACCACCTGTTCCTGTA
GGAATTCTATCGATAATCAACCTCTGGATTACAAAATTTGTGAAAGATTGACTGGTATTCTTAACTATGT
TGCTCCTTTTACGCTATGTGGATACGCTGCTTTAATGCCTTTGTATCATGCTATTGCTTCCCGTATGGCT
TTCATTTTCTCCTCCTTGTATAAATCCTGGTTGCTGTCTCTTTATGAGGAGTTGTGGCCCGTTGTCAGGC
AACGTGGCGTGGTGTGCACTGTGTTTGCTGACGCAACCCCCACTGGTTGGGGCATTGCCACCACCTGTCA
GCTCCTTTCCGGGACTTTCGCTTTCCCCCTCCCTATTGCCACGGCGGAACTCATCGCCGCCTGCCTTGCC
CGCTGCTGGACAGGGGCTCGGCTGTTGGGCACTGACAATTCCGTGGTGTTGTCGGGGAAATCATCGTCCT
TTCCTTGGCTGCTCGCCTGTGTTGCCACCTGGATTCTGCGCGGGACGTCCTTCTGCTACGTCCCTTCGGC
CCTCAATCCAGCGGACCTTCCTTCCCGCGGCCTGCTGCCGGCTCTGCGGCCTCTTCCGCGTCTTCGCCTT
CGCCCTCAGACGAGTCGGATCTCCCTTTGGGCCGCCTCCCCGCATCGATAGGGTGGCATCCCTGTGACCC
CTCCCCAGTGCCTCTCCTGGCCCTGGAAGTTGCCACTCCAGTGCCCACCAGCCTTGTCCTAATAAAATTA
AGTTGCATCATTTTGTCTGACTAGGTGTCCTTCTATAATATTATGGGGTGGAGGGGGGTGGTATGGAGCA
AGGGGCAAGTTGGGAAGACAACCTGTAGGGCCTGCGGGGTCTATTGGGAACCAAGCTGGAGTGCAGTGGC
ACAATCTTGGCTCACTGCAATCTCCGCCTCCTGGGTTCAAGCGATTCTCCTGCCTCAGCCTCCCGAGTTG
TTGGGATTCCAGGCATGCATGACCAGGCTCAGCTAATTTTTGTTTTTTTGGTAGAGACGGGGTTTCACCA
TATTGGCCAGGCTGGTCTCCAACTCCTAATCTCAGGTGATCTACCCACCTTGGCCTCCCAAATTGCTGGG
ATTACAGGCGTGAACCACTGCTCCCTTCCCTGTCCTTCTGATTTTAAAATAACTATACCAGCAGGAGGAC
GTCCAGACACAGCATAGGCTACCTGGCCATGCCCAACCGGTGGGACATTTGAGTTGCTTGCTTGGCACTG
TCCTCTCATGCGTTGGGTCCACTCAGTAGATGCCTGTTGAATTGGGCTGCAGACGCGTGTCTAGAGGAGC
ATGCGCGTCGGCGCGTTCTAGAGCATGGCTACGTAGATAAGTAGCATGGCGGGTTAATCATTAACTACAA
GGAACCCCTAGTGATGGAGTTGGCCACTCCCTCTCTGCGCGCTCGCTCGCTCACTGAGGCCGGGCGACCA
AAGGTCGCCCGACGCCCGGGCTTTGCCCGGGCGGCCTCAGTGAGCGAGCGAGCGCGCAGGGTTCGAAATC
GATAAGCTTGGATCGATCCGGAGAGCTCGTCGACGGCGCGCCATGCATAGCTTGAGTATTCTATAGTGTC
ACCTAAATAGCTTGGCGTAATCATGGTCATAGCTGTTTCCTGTGTGAAATTGTTATCCGCTCACAATTCC
ACACAACATACGAGCCGGAAGCATAAAGTGTAAAGCCTGGGGTGCCTAATGAGTGAGCTAACTCACATTA
ATTGCGTTGCGCTCACTGCCCGCTTTCCAGTCGGGAAACCTGTCGTGCCAGCTGCATTAATGAATCGGCC
AACGCGCGGGGAGAGGCGGTTTGCGTATTGGGCGCTCTTCCGCTTCCTCGCTCACTGACTCGCTGCGCTC
GGTCGTTCGGCTGCGGCGAGCGGTATCAGCTCACTCAAAGGCGGTAATACGGTTATCCACAGAATCAGGG
GATAACGCAGGAAAGAACATGTGAGCAAAAGGCCAGCAAAAGGCCAGGAACCGTAAAAAGGCCGCGTTGC
TGGCGTTTTTCCATAGGCTCCGCCCCCCTGACGAGCATCACAAAAATCGACGCTCAAGTCAGAGGTGGCG
AAACCCGACAGGACTATAAAGATACCAGGCGTTTCCCCCTGGAAGCTCCCTCGTGCGCTCTCCTGTTCCG
ACCCTGCCGCTTACCGGATACCTGTCCGCCTTTCTCCCTTCGGGAAGCGTGGCGCTTTCTCATAGCTCAC
GCTGTAGGTATCTCAGTTCGGTGTAGGTCGTTCGCTCCAAGCTGGGCTGTGTGCACGAACCCCCCGTTCA
GCCCGACCGCTGCGCCTTATCCGGTAACTATCGTCTTGAGTCCAACCCGGTAAGACACGACTTATCGCCA
CTGGCAGCAGCCACTGGTAACAGGATTAGCAGAGCGAGGTATGTAGGCGGTGCTACAGAGTTCTTGAAGT
GGTGGCCTAACTACGGCTACACTAGAAGAACAGTATTTGGTATCTGCGCTCTGCTGAAGCCAGTTACCTT
CGGAAAAAGAGTTGGTAGCTCTTGATCCGGCAAACAAACCACCGCTGGTAGCGGTGGTTTTTTTGTTTGC
AAGCAGCAGATTACGCGCAGAAAAAAAGGATCTCAAGAAGATCCTTTGATCTTTTCTACGGGGTCTGACG
CTCAGTGGAACGAAAACTCACGTTAAGGGATTTTGGTCATGAGATTATCAAAAAGGATCTTCACCTAGAT
CCTTTTAAATTAAAAATGAAGTTTTAAATCAATCTAAAGTATATATGAGTAAACTTGGTCTGACAGTTAC
CAATGCTTAATCAGTGAGGCACCTATCTCAGCGATCTGTCTATTTCGTTCATCCATAGTTGCCTGACTCC
CCGTCGTGTAGATAACTACGATACGGGAGGGCTTACCATCTGGCCCCAGTGCTGCAATGATACCGCGAGA
CCCACGCTCACCGGCTCCAGATTTATCAGCAATAAACCAGCCAGCCGGAAGGGCCGAGCGCAGAAGTGGT
CCTGCAACTTTATCCGCCTCCATCCAGTCTATTAATTGTTGCCGGGAAGCTAGAGTAAGTAGTTCGCCAG
TTAATAGTTTGCGCAACGTTGTTGCCATTGCTACAGGCATCGTGGTGTCACGCTCGTCGTTTGGTATGGC
TTCATTCAGCTCCGGTTCCCAACGATCAAGGCGAGTTACATGATCCCCCATGTTGTGCAAAAAAGCGGTT
AGCTCCTTCGGTCCTCCGATCGTTGTCAGAAGTAAGTTGGCCGCAGTGTTATCACTCATGGTTATGGCAG
CACTGCATAATTCTCTTACTGTCATGCCATCCGTAAGATGCTTTTCTGTGACTGGTGAGTACTCAACCAA
GTCATTCTGAGAATAGTGTATGCGGCGACCGAGTTGCTCTTGCCCGGCGTCAATACGGGATAATACCGCG
CCACATAGCAGAACTTTAAAAGTGCTCATCATTGGAAAACGTTCTTCGGGGCGAAAACTCTCAAGGATCT
TACCGCTGTTGAGATCCAGTTCGATGTAACCCACTCGTGCACCCAACTGATCTTCAGCATCTTTTACTTT
CACCAGCGTTTCTGGGTGAGCAAAAACAGGAAGGCAAAATGCCGCAAAAAAGGGAATAAGGGCGACACGG
AAATGTTGAATACTCATACTCTTCCTTTTTCAATATTATTGAAGCATTTATCAGGGTTATTGTCTCATGA
GCGGATACATATTTGAATGTATTTAGAAAAATAAACAAATAGGGGTTCCGCGCACATTTCCCCGAAAAGT
GCCACCTGATGCGGTGTGAAATACCGCACAGATGCGTAAGGAGAAAATACCGCATCAGGAAATTGTAAGC
GTTAATATTTTGTTAAAATTCGCGTTAAATTTTTGTTAAATCAGCTCATTTTTTAACCAATAGGCCGAAA
TCGGCAAAATCCCTTATAAATCAAAAGAATAGACCGAGATAGGGT
[37 nt withheld, positions 5226-5262]
AAAGAACGTGGACTCCAACGTCAAAGG
[49 nt withheld, positions 5290-5338]
T
[91 nt withheld, positions 5340-5430]
G
[124 nt withheld, positions 5432-5555]
CCATTCGCCATTCAGGCTGCGCAACTGTTGGGAAGGGCGATCGGTGCGGGCCTCTTCGCTATTACGCCAG
CTGGCGAAAGGGGGATGTGCTGCAAGGCGATTAAGTTGGGTAACGCCAGGGTTTTCCCAGTCACGACGTT
GTAAAACGACGGCCAGTGAATTGTAATACGACTCACTATAGGGCGAATTGGGCCCGGCGCGCCGACGCGC
ATGCTCCTCTAGCTAGACTCGATCGAGGAATTCGGTACCCCCTGCGCGCTCGCTCGCTCACTGAGGCCGC
CCGGGCAAAGCCCGGGCGGCCTCAGTGAGCGAGCGAGCGCGCAGAGAGGGAGTGGCCAACTCCATCACTA
GGGGTTCCTTGTAGTTAATGATTAACCCGCCATGCTACTTATCTACGTAGCCATGCTCTAGAGTGGAGTC
GTGACGTGAATTACGTCATAGGGTTAGGGAGGTCCTGTATTAGAGGTCACGTGAGTGTTTTGCGACATTT
TGCGACACCATGTGGTCACGCTGGGTATTTAAGCCCGAGTGAGCACGCAGGGTCTCCATACGCGCCGTCG
ACGAGCTCAGATCTCCCCGCTCTAGAGATCCGACGCGCCATCTCTAGGCCCGCGCCGGCCCCCTCGCACA
GACTTGTGGGAGAAGCTCGGCTACTCCCCTGCCCCGGTTAATTTGCATATAATATTTCCTAGTAACTATA
GAGGCTTAATGTGCGATAAAAGACAGATAATCTGTTCTTTTTAATACTAGCTACATTTTACATGATAGGC
TTGGATTTCTATAAGAGATACAAATACTAAATTATTATTTTAAAAAACAGCACAAAAGGAAACTCACCCT
AACTGTAAAGTAATTGTGTGTTTTGAGACTATAAATATCCCTTGGAGAAAAGCCTTGTTAACGCGCGGTG
ACCCTCGAGGTCGACGGTATCGATAAGCTCGCTTCACGAGATTCCAGCAGGTCGAGGGACCTAATAACTT
CGTATAGCATACATTATACGAAGTTATATTAAGGGTTCCAA
